Addgene plasmid #158814: JGI_018273
Purpose: Rare earth element alcohol dehydrogenases
Depositing lab: Joint Genome Institute. Publication: Rare earth element alcohol dehydrogenases widely occur among globally distributed, numerically abundant and environmentally important microbes. Huang J, Yu Z, Groom J, Cheng JF, Tarver A, Yoshikuni Y, Chistoserdova L. ISME J. 2019 Aug;13(8):2005-2017. doi: 10.1038/s41396-019-0414-z. Epub 2019 Apr 5. PubMed 30952993.
Backbone
  Vector backbone: pCM80_PxoxF
  Vector type: Synthetic Biology
Growth in bacteria
  Bacterial resistance: Tetracycline, 10 μg/mL
  Growth temperature: 37°C
  Growth strain: Top10
  Copy number: Low Copy
Gene/Insert
  Gene/Insert name: FAM1_3106 (alt name: Batch190_p012)
  Species: Synthetic
  Cloning method: Gibson Cloning
Terms and licenses: Academic/Nonprofit Terms; Industry Terms: Not Available to Industry
Depositor comments: pCM80_PxoxF vector with FAM1_3106 insert, JGI ICE Registry: https://registry.jgi.doe.gov/entry/18273
How to cite: JGI_018273 was a gift from Joint Genome Institute (Addgene plasmid # 158814 ; http://n2t.net/addgene:158814 ; RRID:Addgene_158814)
