[The description below was written by a language model from this plasmid's Addgene catalogue record and pLannotate feature annotations shown in this document.]
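Description:
JGI_018273 is a 9.4 kb broad-host-range bacterial expression plasmid built on the pCM80_PxoxF backbone and catalogued as a synthetic biology vector. It carries an IncP replication system, with oriV and the trfA gene whose product activates it, alongside a ColE1/pMB1-type origin for maintenance in E. coli. The record lists it as low copy. An IncP oriT with traJ and a traI fragment makes the plasmid mobilisable by conjugation when transfer functions are supplied in trans, which suits delivery into non-E. coli Gram-negative hosts. Selection is by tetracycline, through the tetA efflux gene with adjacent tetR sequences. Fragments of bla, rop, bom, lacI and lacZα are remnants of the vector's construction history and are not annotated as intact genes.

The insert is FAM1_3106, a synthetic gene introduced by Gibson assembly. It is not annotated as a feature. It presumably occupies the unannotated stretch between a T7 gene 10 ribosome binding site and a polyhistidine tag annotated just upstream of the pUC-type multiple cloning site, which suggests a C-terminally His-tagged product suitable for affinity purification. The backbone name implies expression from an xoxF promoter, but no such promoter appears in the feature table. The only annotated promoter is a lac promoter with its operator and CAP site, located upstream of the cloning region. The stated purpose and the associated publication place the construct in a collection used to study rare earth element-dependent alcohol dehydrogenases from diverse environmental microbes. The record does not give the source organism or any measured activity of this particular enzyme.
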