Features (pLannotate 1.2.2; 20 found; start..end, strand, type, name):
    325..347     +  RBS            RBS: efficient ribosome binding site from bacteriophage T7 gene 10 (Olins and Rangwala, 1989)
   2124..2143    +  CDS            7xHis (fragment): 6xHis affinity tag
   2170..2226    -  misc_feature   MCS: pUC18/19 multiple cloning site
   2223..2380    +  CDS            lacZα (fragment): LacZα fragment of β-galactosidase; lacZ fragment
   2386..2485    -  misc_feature   bom (fragment): basis of mobility region from pBR322
   2587..2622    -  CDS            rop (fragment): Rop protein, which maintains plasmids at low copy number; rop
   2687..3329    -  CDS            TetR (fragment): tetracycline resistance regulatory protein; tetR
   3435..4634    +  CDS            TcR: tetracycline efflux protein; tetA; confers resistance to tetracycline
   4693..4845    -  CDS            tetR (fragment): TETR1_ECOLX - Experimental evidence at protein level: Swiss-Prot protein existence level 1. TetR is the repressor of the tetracycline resistance element; its N-terminal region forms a helix-turn-helix structure and binds DNA. Binding of tetracycline to TetR reduces the repressor affinity for the tetracycline resistance gene (tetA) promoter operator sites. From Escherichia coli.
   4865..6013    -  CDS            trfA: trans-acting replication protein that binds to and activates oriV
   6143..6247    -  CDS            traI (fragment): TRAI6_ECOLX - Experimental evidence at protein level: Swiss-Prot protein existence level 1. The initiation process of transfer DNA synthesis requires the interaction of at least three plasmid-specific components (TraH, I, and J) at the transfer origin resulting in the assembly of a specialised nucleoprotein complex - the relaxosome. Site- and strand-specific cleavage at the transfer origin is dependent on TraI and TraJ. From Escherichia coli.
   6285..6656    -  CDS            traJ: oriT-recognizing protein; traJ
   6689..6798    -  oriT           oriT: incP origin of transfer
   6951..7582    +  rep_origin     oriV: incP origin of replication
   7660..7873    +  CDS            bla(M) (fragment): β-lactamase lacking the signal sequence; bla(M); allows cytosolic expression of β-lactamase
   8045..8633    +  rep_origin     ori: high-copy-number ColE1/pMB1/pBR322/pUC origin of replication
   8816..8908    +  CDS            lacI (fragment): lac repressor; lacI; The lac repressor binds to the lac operator to inhibit transcription in E. coli. This inhibition can be relieved by adding lactose or isopropyl-β-D-thiogalactopyranoside (IPTG).
   8921..8942    +  protein_bind   CAP binding site: CAP binding activates transcription in the presence of cAMP. E. coli catabolite activator protein
   8957..8987    +  promoter       lac promoter: promoter for the E. coli lac operon
   8995..9011    +  protein_bind   lac operator: The lac repressor binds to the lac operator to inhibit transcription in E. coli. This inhibition can be relieved by adding lactose or isopropyl-β-D-thiogalactopyranoside (IPTG). lac repressor encoded by lacI
>Addgene plasmid #158814 | JGI_018273 | addgene full sequence | sequence record 316228 | Addgene NGS Result
GCAACGCAAAATGCTGAATTTAGCAGGCAAGTTTCCTGATAAAGGGCCCTGTGAGTGCGACATTCGACGC
GCGAAAGCGAGTTGACGGCGCCCGAAATTTTCTTAGAGTTCGTTCAAGCTTCGGTTTCGGGGAGCCGCTA
AGGGATGCGGACCCAGCCGGGTAAGTCGCCGGGAACTATGGAATAATCCTAATTTCTGTGCGGCAGGCGC
GAGCTGCCGGAGCGAATATCATCCCTGTCGCAAACAGCAGGTCAATCAACGGTGGGTAGCGGGCTGCTAT
CCAGCGGCGGATAAGACTTGTCGGAGGAATCCTCTAGAAATAATTTTGTTTAACTTTAAGAAGGAGATAT
ACCATGCGCCGCCACCTCCTGACCCTCGCGCTGCTCGCCCTCGCCCTCCCCGCTGCCGCGCAGAAGGATC
GGGACTGGCCCACCTTCGGGCTCGACCACGCCAACACCCGCCTGGCGGACGTCCCGGCCATCACGCCGAA
GACCGTCAAGAAACTGCTTCCCAAGTGGATCTACCAGAGCGGCGTCGCCGCGACCTTCCAGGCTACGCCG
ATTGTCACGGGCGGCCGGATGTACGTCTCCCTGCCCGGTAGCCATGTGGTCGCCCTGGATGCCCGCAGCG
GCGCGGAACTGTGGCGGTACACGCACCGCAAGCGCACGGAGAAGCTCTGCTGCGGCCCGGCGAACAGGGG
CGTGGCGGTCGACGACGGCCGGGTCTTTGTGGCGACCGTCGACGCGCGCCTGGTGGCCCTTGACGCCGCG
ACCGGGAAGCCCGTCTGGGACATCGAACTCGCCCGCCCCGACGAGGCGATCACCGAGAGCGGCGAAGGCA
TCAAGGGCGAGGTGGGCGGGGGCAGCGGAGTGGGCGCGGCGGCTGCCCCGCTGGTCGTCGACGGCAAGGT
GATCGTGGGCATCAATGGTGTGGGGTACGGTCTGCATATCGACGCCCAAGGGCGGGCCGGCCAGCTGGCG
GCCGTCGTGGGCATCGCGGGGAAGTACGGCGGCATTGGCTTCCTGGCCGCCTTCGACGCCAAGACGGGGA
AGCGGGTGTGGCAGTTCGACACCGTCCGCAAGCCGCAGGACGGGGGATGGGAGGGCGACTTCGTAGAACG
CACCGCCGACGGCCTGCCGCTGAATCGCAACATAGCCGAGGAGCGCGCGAACGCGGGGAAGTATGCCGAT
GCCTGGGAGTACGGCGGGGGGTCGGTGTGGAACGCCCCGGCGTACGACGCGAAGACCGGCCTGCTCTATT
TCGGGACCGGCAACCCGAGCCCGCAGATCAACGACTCGACGAGGCCCGGGGACAACCTCTACACGGCGTC
GCTGGTGGCTATCGACGCGAAGACGGGACGGCATGCCTGGCACTTCCAGCAGATCCCGCATGACAAGTGG
GGCTACGACGTCGCCTCGCCGCCCCTCCTGTTCGAGCACCGGGAGGCCGACGGCCGCGTCGTGCCCGCCG
TGGGCCAGGCGAGCAAGCTCGGATGGTTCTATGTGCACGATCGCGCCTCCGGCGCCCTCCTCTACAAATC
GGACGCGTTCGTGCCCCAGGACAATTTGTTCGCAGCCGCCTCCCGCGAGGGCACGCGCATCACGCCCGGG
GTGGCCGGCGGCGTGAACTGGTCGCCGGCGGCCCTGGACACGCAGCGCGGCCTGGCGTTCGTCGCCGCGA
TGCACATGCCGATGCGATACTGGATCAAGGAGTCGGCCGCGACCGCGGACAAACCCGCGCAGCGGTACGA
TAGCATGGAGCCGGCCGACGAGGCGCAGTGGGGCGTCCTGGCCGCGATCGACCTCAAGAAGCGGGGCCGC
CTTAAGTGGACCGTCAAGACCGGCCAGCCGCTGATCGGGGGGGTCCTCGCCCTGAAAAGCGGCGTGGTCT
TCACCGGCGAAGGCGACGGCCATCTCTCGGCTTTCGACTCCCTGTCGGGCAAGCGACTCTGGCGCTTCCA
GACGGGAGCCGGAGTGAACGCCCCCCCGATCGCCTATGTGCTGGACGGGAAGCCGTACGTGGCCGTTGCC
GCGGGGGGCTCGGCGATCTGGGGCTATCGCCAAGGGGACGCCGTCGTGGTCTTCGGGCTCCCTGACGCCG
AAAACCTCTATTTTCAGGGACATCATCACCATCACCATCACCACTGACAGCTATGACCATGATTACGCCA
AGCTTGCATGCCTGCAGGTCGACTCTAGAGGATCCCCGGGTACCGAGCTCGAATTCACTGGCCGTCGTTT
TACAACGTCGTGACTGGGAAAACCCTGGCGTTACCCAACTTAATCGCCTTGCAGCACATCCCCCTTTCGC
CAGCTGGCGTAATAGCGAAGAGGCCCGCACCGATCGCCCTTCCCAACAGTTGCGCAGCCTGAATGGCGAA
TGGCGCCTGATGCGGTATTTTCTCCTTACGCATCTGTGCGGTATTTCACACCGCATATGGTGCACTCTCA
GTACAATCTGCTCTGATGCCGCATAGTTAAGCCAGCCCCGACACCCGCCAACACCCGCTGACGCGCCCTG
ACGGGCTTGTATGCTCCCGGCATCCGCTTACAGACAAGCTGTGACCGTCTCCGGGAGCTGCATGTGTCAG
AGGTTTTCACCGTCATCACCGAAACGCGCGAGACGAAAGGGCCTCGTGATACGCCTATTTTTATAGGTTA
ATGTCATGATAATAATGGTTTCTTAGCACCCTTTCTCGGTCCTTCAACGTTCCTGACAACGAGCCTCCTT
TTCGCCAATCCATCGACAATCACCGCGAGTCCCTGCTCGAACGCTGCGTCCGGACCGGCTTCGTCGAAGG
CGTCTATCGCGGCCCGCAACAGCGGCGAGAGCGGAGCCTGTTCAACGGTGCCGCCGCGCTCGCCGGCATC
GCTGTCGCCGGCCTGCTCCTCAAGCACGGCCCCAACAGTGAAGTAGCTGATTGTCATCAGCGCATTGACG
GCGTCCCCGGCCGAAAAACCCGCCTCGCAGAGGAAGCGAAGCTGCGCGTCGGCCGTTTCCATCTGCGGTG
CGCCCGGTCGCGTGCCGGCATGGATGCGCGCGCCATCGCGGTAGGCGAGCAGCGCCTGCCTGAAGCTGCG
GGCATTCCCGATCAGAAATGAGCGCCAGTCGTCGTCGGCTCTCGGCACCGAATGCGTATGATTCTCCGCC
AGCATGGCTTCGGCCAGTGCGTCGAGCAGCGCCCGCTTGTTCCTGAAGTGCCAGTAAAGCGCCGGCTGCT
GAACCCCCAACCGTTCCGCCAGTTTGCGTGTCGTCAGACCGTCTACGCCGACCTCGTTCAACAGGTCCAG
GGCGGCACGGATCACTGTATTCGGCTGCAACTTTGTCATGCTTGACACTTTATCACTGATAAACATAATA
TGTCCACCAACTTATCAGTGATAAAGAATCCGCGCGTTCAATCGGACCAGCGGAGGCTGGTCCGGAGGCC
AGACGTGAAACCCAACATACCCCTGATCGTAATTCTGAGCACTGTCGCGCTCGACGCTGTCGGCATCGGC
CTGATTATGCCGGTGCTGCCGGGCCTCCTGCGCGATCTGGTTCACTCGAACGACGTCACCGCCCACTATG
GCATTCTGCTGGCGCTGTATGCGTTGGTGCAATTTGCCTGCGCACCTGTGCTGGGCGCGCTGTCGGATCG
TTTCGGGCGGCGGCCAATCTTGCTCGTCTCGCTGGCCGGCGCCACTGTCGACTACGCCATCATGGCGACA
GCGCCTTTCCTTTGGGTTCTCTATATCGGGCGGATCGTGGCCGGCATCACCGGGGCGACTGGGGCGGTAG
CCGGCGCTTATATTGCCGATATCACTGATGGCGATGAGCGCGCGCGGCACTTCGGCTTCATGAGCGCCTG
TTTCGGGTTCGGGATGGTCGCGGGACCTGTGCTCGGTGGGCTGATGGGCGGTTTCTCCCCCCACGCTCCG
TTCTTCGCCGCGGCAGCCTTGAACGGCCTCAATTTCCTGACGGGCTGTTTCCTTTTGCCGGAGTCGCACA
AAGGCGAACGCCGGCCGTTACGCCGGGAGGCTCTCAACCCGCTCGCTTCGTTCCGGTGGGCCCGGGGCAT
GACCGTCGTCGCCGCCCTGATGGCGGTCTTCTTCATCATGCAACTTGTCGGACAGGTGCCGGCCGCGCTT
TGGGTCATTTTCGGCGAGGATCGCTTTCACTGGGACGCGACCACGATCGGCATTTCGCTTGCCGCATTTG
GCATTCTGCATTCACTCGCCCAGGCAATGATCACCGGCCCTGTAGCCGCCCGGCTCGGCGAAAGGCGGGC
ACTCATGCTCGGAATGATTGCCGACGGCACAGGCTACATCCTGCTTGCCTTCGCGACACGGGGATGGATG
GCGTTCCCGATCATGGTCCTGCTTGCTTCGGGTGGCATCGGAATGCCGGCGCTGCAAGCAATGTTGTCCA
GGCAGGTGGATGAGGAACGTCAGGGGCAGCTGCAAGGCTCACTGGCGGCGCTCACCAGCCTGACCTCGAT
CGTCGGACCCCTCCTCTTCACGGCGATCTATGCGGCTTCTATAACAACGTGGAACGGGTGGGCATGGATT
GCAGGCGCTGCCCTCTACTTGCTCTGCCTGCCGGCGCTGCGTCGCGGGCTTTGGAGCGGCGCAGGGCAAC
GAGCCGATCGCTGATCGTGGAAACGATAGGCCTATGCCATGCGGGTCAAGGCGACTTCCGGCAAGCTATA
CGCGCCCTAGAATTGTCAATTTTAATCCTCTGTTTATCGGCAGTTCGTAGAGCGCGCCGTGCGTCCCGAG
CGATACTGAGCGAAGCAAGTGCGTCGAGCAGTGCCCGCTTGTTCCTGAAATGCCAGTAAAGCGCTGGCTG
CTGAACCCCCAGCCGGAACTGACCCCACAAGGCCCTAGCGTTTGCAATGCACCAGGTCATCATTGACCCA
GGCGTGTTCCACCAGGCCGCTGCCTCGCAACTCTTCGCAGGCTTCGCCGACCTGCTCGCGCCACTTCTTC
ACGCGGGTGGAATCCGATCCGCACATGAGGCGGAAGGTTTCCAGCTTGAGCGGGTACGGCTCCCGGTGCG
AGCTGAAATAGTCGAACATCCGTCGGGCCGTCGGCGACAGCTTGCGGTACTTCTCCCATATGAATTTCGT
GTAGTGGTCGCCAGCAAACAGCACGACGATTTCCTCGTCGATCAGGACCTGGCAACGGGACGTTTTCTTG
CCACGGTCCAGGACGCGGAAGCGGTGCAGCAGCGACACCGATTCCAGGTGCCCAACGCGGTCGGACGTGA
AGCCCATCGCCGTCGCCTGTAGGCGCGACAGGCATTCCTCGGCCTTCGTGTAATACCGGCCATTGATCGA
CCAGCCCAGGTCCTGGCAAAGCTCGTAGAACGTGAAGGTGATCGGCTCGCCGATAGGGGTGCGCTTCGCG
TACTCCAACACCTGCTGCCACACCAGTTCGTCATCGTCGGCCCGCAGCTCGACGCCGGTGTAGGTGATCT
TCACGTCCTTGTTGACGTGGAAAATGACCTTGTTTTGCAGCGCCTCGCGCGGGATTTTCTTGTTGCGCGT
GGTGAACAGGGCAGAGCGGGCCGTGTCGTTTGGCATCGCTCGCATCGTGTCCGGCCACGGCGCAATATCG
AACAAGGAAAGCTGCATTTCCTTGATCTGCTGCTTCGTGTGTTTCAGCAACGCGGCCTGCTTGGCCTCGC
TGACCTGTTTTGCCAGGTCCTCGCCGGCGGTTTTTCGCTTCTTGGTCGTCATAGTTCCTCGCGTGTCGAT
GGTCATCGACTTCGCCAAACCTGCCGCCTCCTGTTCGAGACGACGCGAACGCTCCACGGCGGCCGATGGC
GCGGGCAGGGCAGGGGGAGCCAGTTGCACGCTGTCGCGCTCGATCTTGGCCGTAGCTTGCTGGACCATCG
AGCCGACGGACTGGAAGGTTTCGCGGGGCGCACGCATGACGGTGCGGCTTGCGATGGTTTCGGCATCCTC
GGCGGAAAACCCCGCGTCGATCAGTTCTTGCCTGTATGCCTTCCGGTCAAACGTCCGATTCATTCACCCT
CCTTGCGGGATTGCCCCGACTCACGCCGGGGCAATGTGCCCTTATTCCTGATTTGACCCGCCTGGTGCCT
TGGTGTCCAGATAATCCACCTTATCGGCAATGAAGTCGGTCCCGTAGACCGTCTGGCCGTCCTTCTCGTA
CTTGGTATTCCGAATCTTGCCCTGCACGAATACCAGCTCCGCGAAGTCGCTCTTCTTGATGGAGCGCATG
GGGACGTGCTTGGCAATCACGCGCACCCCCCGGCCGTTTTAGCGGCTAAAAAAGTCATGGCTCTGCCCTC
GGGCGGACCACGCCCATCATGACCTTGCCAAGCTCGTCCTGCTTCTCTTCGATCTTCGCCAGCAGGGCGA
GGATCGTGGCATCACCGAACCGCGCCGTGCGCGGGTCGTCGGTGAGCCAGAGTTTCAGCAGGCCGCCCAG
GCGGCCCAGGTCGCCATTGATGCGGGCCAGCTCGCGGACGTGCTCATAGTCCACGACGCCCGTGATTTTG
TAGCCCTGGCCGACGGCCAGCAGGTAGGCCTACAGGCTCATGCCGGCCGCCGCCGCCTTTTCCTCAATCG
CTCTTCGTTCGTCTGGAAGGCAGTACACCTTGATAGGTGGGCTGCCCTTCCTGGTTGGCTTGGTTTCATC
AGCCATCCGCTTGCCCTCATCTGTTACGCCGGCGGTAGCCGGCCAGCCTCGCAGAGCAGGATTCCCGTTG
AGCACCGCCAGGTGCGAATAAGGGACAGTGAAGAAGGAACACCCGCTCGCGGGTGGGCCTACTTCACCTA
TCCTGCCCGGCTGACGCCGTTGGATACACCAAGGAAAGTCTACACGAACCCTTTGGCAAAATCCTGTATA
TCGTGCGAAAAAGGATGGATATACCGAAAAAATCGCTATAATGACCCCGAAGCAGGGTTATGCAGCGGAA
AAGATCCGTCGACCCTTTCCGACGCTCACCGGGCTGGTTGCCCTCGCCGCTGGGCTGGCGGCCGTCTATG
GCCCTGCAAACGCGCCAGAAACGCCGTCGAAGCCGTGTGCGAGACACCGCGGCCGCCGGCGTTGTGGATA
CCTCGCGGAAAACTTGGCCCTCACTGACAGATGAGGGGCGGACGTTGACACTTGAGGGGCCGACTCACCC
GGCGCGGCGTTGACAGATGAGGGGCAGGCTCGATTTCGGCCGGCGACGTGGAGCTGGCCAGCCTCGCAAA
TCGGCGAAAACGCCTGATTTTACGCGAGTTTCCCACAGATGATGTGGACAAGCCTGGGGATAAGTGCCCT
GCGGTATTGACACTTGAGGGGCGCGACTACTGACAGATGAGGGGCGCGATCCTTGACACTTGAGGGGCAG
AGTGCTGACAGATGAGGGGCGCACCTATTGACATTTGAGGGGCTGTCCACAGGCAGAAAATCCAGCATTT
GCAAGGGTTTCCGCCCGTTTTTCGGCCACCGCTAACCTGTCTTTTAACCTGCTTTTAAACCAATATTTAT
AAACCTTGTTTTTAACCAGGGCTGCGCCCTGTGCGCGTGACCGCGCACGCCGAAGGGGGGTGCCCCCCCT
TCTCGAACCCTCCCGGCCCGCTAACGCGGGCCTCCCATCCCCCCAGGGGCTGCGCCCCTCGGCCGCGAAC
GGCCTCACCCCAAAAATGGCAGCCAAGCTGACCACTTCTGCGCTCGGCCCTTCCGGCTGGCTGGTTTATT
GCTGATAAATCTGGAGCCGGTGAGCGTGGGTCTCGCGGTATCATTGCAGCACTGGGGCCAGATGGTAAGC
CCTCCCGTATCGTAGTTATCTACACGACGGGGAGTCAGGCAACTATGGATGAACGAAATAGACAGATCGC
TGAGATAGGTGCCTCACTGATTAAGCATTGGTAACTGTCAGACCAAGTTTACTCATATATACTTTAGATT
GATTTAAAACTTCATTTTTAATTTAAAAGGATCTAGGTGAAGATCCTTTTTGATAATCTCATGACCAAAA
TCCCTTAACGTGAGTTTTCGTTCCACTGAGCGTCAGACCCCGTAGAAAAGATCAAAGGATCTTCTTGAGA
TCCTTTTTTTCTGCGCGTAATCTGCTGCTTGCAAACAAAAAAACCACCGCTACCAGCGGTGGTTTGTTTG
CCGGATCAAGAGCTACCAACTCTTTTTCCGAAGGTAACTGGCTTCAGCAGAGCGCAGATACCAAATACTG
TTCTTCTAGTGTAGCCGTAGTTAGGCCACCACTTCAAGAACTCTGTAGCACCGCCTACATACCTCGCTCT
GCTAATCCTGTTACCAGTGGCTGCTGCCAGTGGCGATAAGTCGTGTCTTACCGGGTTGGACTCAAGACGA
TAGTTACCGGATAAGGCGCAGCGGTCGGGCTGAACGGGGGGTTCGTGCACACAGCCCAGCTTGGAGCGAA
CGACCTACACCGAACTGAGATACCTACAGCGTGAGCTATGAGAAAGCGCCACGCTTCCCGAAGGGAGAAA
GGCGGACAGGTATCCGGTAAGCGGCAGGGTCGGAACAGGAGAGCGCACGAGGGAGCTTCCAGGGGGAAAC
GCCTGGTATCTTTATAGTCCTGTCGGGTTTCGCCACCTCTGACTTGAGCGTCGATTTTTGTGATGCTCGT
CAGGGGGGCGGAGCCTATGGAAAAACGCCAGCAACGCGGCCTTTTTACGGTTCCTGGCCTTTTGCTGGCC
TTTTGCTCACATGTTCTTTCCTGCGTTATCCCCTGATTCTGTGGATAACCGTATTACCGCCTTTGAGTGA
GCTGATACCGCTCGCCGCAGCCGAACGACCGAGCGCAGCGAGTCAGTGAGCGAGGAAGCGGAAGAGCGCC
CAATACGCAAACCGCCTCTCCCCGCGCGTTGGCCGATTCATTAATGCAGCTGGCACGACAGGTTTCCCGA
CTGGAAAGCGGGCAGTGAGCGCAACGCAATTAATGTGAGTTAGCTCACTCATTAGGCACCCCAGGCTTTA
CACTTTATGCTTCCGGCTCGTATGTTGTGTGGAATTGTGAGCGGATAACAATTTCACACAGGAAACAGCT
ATGACCATGATTACGCCAAGCTAGCTTCCCGCTTGGTCGGGCCGCTTCGCGAGGGCCCGTTGACGACAAC
GGTGCGATGGGTCCCGGCCCCGGTCAAGACGATGCCAATACGTTGCGACACTACGCCTTGGCACTTTTAG
AATTGCCTTATCGTCCTGATAAGAAATGTCCGACCAGCTAAAGACATCGCGTCCAATCAAAGCCTAGAAA
ATATAGGCGAAGGGACGCTAATAAGTCTTTCATAAGACCGCGCAAATCTAAAAATATCCTTAGATTCACG
ATGCGGCACTTCGGATGACTTCCGAGCGAGCCTGGAACCTCAGAAAAACGTCTGAGAGATACCGCGGATC
TCACACAGGAAATTTC
