>Addgene plasmid #158814 | JGI_018273 | depositor partial sequence | sequence record 306524 | gene insert with vector overlaps
GACTTGTCGGAGGAATCCTCTAGAAATAATTTTGTTTAACTTTAAGAAGGAGATATACCATGCGCCGCCA
CCTCCTGACCCTCGCGCTGCTCGCCCTCGCCCTCCCCGCTGCCGCGCAGAAGGATCGGGACTGGCCCACC
TTCGGGCTCGACCACGCCAACACCCGCCTGGCGGACGTCCCGGCCATCACGCCGAAGACCGTCAAGAAAC
TGCTTCCCAAGTGGATCTACCAGAGCGGCGTCGCCGCGACCTTCCAGGCTACGCCGATTGTCACGGGCGG
CCGGATGTACGTCTCCCTGCCCGGTAGCCATGTGGTCGCCCTGGATGCCCGCAGCGGCGCGGAACTGTGG
CGGTACACGCACCGCAAGCGCACGGAGAAGCTCTGCTGCGGCCCGGCGAACAGGGGCGTGGCGGTCGACG
ACGGCCGGGTCTTTGTGGCGACCGTCGACGCGCGCCTGGTGGCCCTTGACGCCGCGACCGGGAAGCCCGT
CTGGGACATCGAACTCGCCCGCCCCGACGAGGCGATCACCGAGAGCGGCGAAGGCATCAAGGGCGAGGTG
GGCGGGGGCAGCGGAGTGGGCGCGGCGGCTGCCCCGCTGGTCGTCGACGGCAAGGTGATCGTGGGCATCA
ATGGTGTGGGGTACGGTCTGCATATCGACGCCCAAGGGCGGGCCGGCCAGCTGGCGGCCGTCGTGGGCAT
CGCGGGGAAGTACGGCGGCATTGGCTTCCTGGCCGCCTTCGACGCCAAGACGGGGAAGCGGGTGTGGCAG
TTCGACACCGTCCGCAAGCCGCAGGACGGGGGATGGGAGGGCGACTTCGTAGAACGCACCGCCGACGGCC
TGCCGCTGAATCGCAACATAGCCGAGGAGCGCGCGAACGCGGGGAAGTATGCCGATGCCTGGGAGTACGG
CGGGGGGTCGGTGTGGAACGCCCCGGCGTACGACGCGAAGACCGGCCTGCTCTATTTCGGGACCGGCAAC
CCGAGCCCGCAGATCAACGACTCGACGAGGCCCGGGGACAACCTCTACACGGCGTCGCTGGTGGCTATCG
ACGCGAAGACGGGACGGCATGCCTGGCACTTCCAGCAGATCCCGCATGACAAGTGGGGCTACGACGTCGC
CTCGCCGCCCCTCCTGTTCGAGCACCGGGAGGCCGACGGCCGCGTCGTGCCCGCCGTGGGCCAGGCGAGC
AAGCTCGGATGGTTCTATGTGCACGATCGCGCCTCCGGCGCCCTCCTCTACAAATCGGACGCGTTCGTGC
CCCAGGACAATTTGTTCGCAGCCGCCTCCCGCGAGGGCACGCGCATCACGCCCGGGGTGGCCGGCGGCGT
GAACTGGTCGCCGGCGGCCCTGGACACGCAGCGCGGCCTGGCGTTCGTCGCCGCGATGCACATGCCGATG
CGATACTGGATCAAGGAGTCGGCCGCGACCGCGGACAAACCCGCGCAGCGGTACGATAGCATGGAGCCGG
CCGACGAGGCGCAGTGGGGCGTCCTGGCCGCGATCGACCTCAAGAAGCGGGGCCGCCTTAAGTGGACCGT
CAAGACCGGCCAGCCGCTGATCGGGGGGGTCCTCGCCCTGAAAAGCGGCGTGGTCTTCACCGGCGAAGGC
GACGGCCATCTCTCGGCTTTCGACTCCCTGTCGGGCAAGCGACTCTGGCGCTTCCAGACGGGAGCCGGAG
TGAACGCCCCCCCGATCGCCTATGTGCTGGACGGGAAGCCGTACGTGGCCGTTGCCGCGGGGGGCTCGGC
GATCTGGGGCTATCGCCAAGGGGACGCCGTCGTGGTCTTCGGGCTCCCTGACGCCGAAAACCTCTATTTT
CAGGGACATCATCACCATCACCATCACCACTGACAGCT
